>Addgene plasmid #129881 | pRDAX-129 N-Tag GFP[2] L32 {Esp3I(2x)} EBPF2 | depositor full sequence | sequence record 249259 | Full Sequence
GCCTGCCTCCAGGCCTCAATATTGGCCATTAGCCATATTATTCATTGGTTATATAGCATAAATCAATATT
GGCTATTGGCCATTGCATACGTTGTATCTATATCATAATATGTACATTTATATTGGCTCATGTCCAATAT
GACCGCCATGTTGGCATTGATTATTGACTAGTTATTAATAGTAATCAATTACGGGGTCATTAGTTCATAG
CCCATATATGGAGTTCCGCGTTACATAACTTACGGTAAATGGCCCGCCTGGCTGACCGCCCAACGACCCC
CGCCCATTGACGTCAATAATGACGTATGTTCCCATAGTAACGCCAATAGGGACTTTCCATTGACGTCAAT
GGGTGGAGTATTTACGGTAAACTGCCCACTTGGCAGTACATCAAGTGTATCATATGCCAAGTCCGCCCCC
TATTGACGTCAATGACGGTAAATGGCCCGCCTGGCATTATGCCCAGTACATGACCTTACGGGACTTTCCT
ACTTGGCAGTACATCTACGTATTAGTCATCGCTATTACCATGGTGATGCGGTTTTGGCAGTACACCAATG
GGCGTGGATAGCGGTTTGACTCACGGGGATTTCCAAGTCTCCACCCCATTGACGTCAATGGGAGTTTGTT
TTGGCACCAAAATCAACGGGACTTTCCAAAATGTCGTAATAACCCCGCCCCGTTGACGCAAATGGGCGGT
AGGCGTGTACGGTGGGAGGTCTATATAAGCAGAGCTCGTTTAGTGAACCGTCAGATCACTAGAAGCTTTA
TTGCGGTAGTTTATCACAGTTAAATTGCTAACGCAGTCAGTGCTTCTGACACAACAGTCTCGAACTTAAG
CTGCAGAAGTTGGTCGTGAGGCACTGGGCAGGTAAGTATCAAGGTTACAAGACAGGTTTAAGGAGACCAA
TAGAAACTGGGCTTGTCGAGACAGAGAAGACTCTTGCGTTTCTGATAGGCACCTATTGGTCTTACTGACA
TCCACTTTGCCTTTCTCTCCACAGGTGTCCACTCCCAGGCCACCATGGAAAAGAGGGACCACATGGTGCT
GCTCGAGTACGTCACAGCAGCTGGCATCACCGATGCCAGCGACGTGGGTGGCGGAGGGAGCGAAGGCGGC
GGATCCGGAGGGCCTGGCTCTGGCGGAGAGGGGAGCGCTGGAGGCGGGTCAGCCGGTGGTGGGAGTCGAG
ACGCCGAGGCACGCCGTCTCCTAAGAATTCAGATCCGCCCCTCTCCCTCCCCCCCCCCTAACGTTACTGG
CCGAAGCCGCTTGGAATAAGGCCGGTGTGCGTTTGTCTATATGTTATTTTCCACCATATTGCCGTCTTTT
GGCAATGTGAGGGCCCGGAAACCTGGCCCTGTCTTCTTGACGAGCATTCCTAGGGGTCTTTCCCCTCTCG
CCAAAGGAATGCAAGGTCTGTTGAATGTCGTGAAGGAAGCAGTTCCTCTGGTAGCTTCTTGAAGACAAAC
AACGTCTGTAGCGACCCTTTGCAGGCAGCGGAACCCCCCACCTGGCGACAGGTGCCTCTGCGGCCAAAAG
CCACGTGTATAAGATACACCTGCAAAGGCGGCACAACCCCAGTGCCACGTTGTGAGTTGGATAGTTGTGG
AAAGAGTCAAATGGCTCTCCTCAAGCGTATTCAACAAGGGGCTGAAGGATGCCCAGAAGGTACCCCATTG
TATGGGATCTGATCTGGGGCCTCGGTACACATGCTTTACATGTGTTTAGTCGAGGTTAAAAAAACGTCTA
GGCCCCCCGAACCACGGGGACGTGGTTTTCCTTTGAAAAACACGATGATAATATGGCCACAACCATGGTG
AGCAAGGGCGAGGAGCTGTTCACCGGGGTGGTGCCCATCCTGGTCGAGCTGGACGGCGACGTAAACGGCC
ACAAGTTCAGCGTGAGGGGCGAGGGCGAGGGCGATGCCACCAACGGCAAGCTGACCCTGAAGTTCATCTG
CACCACCGGCAAGCTGCCCGTGCCCTGGCCCACCCTCGTGACCACCCTGAGCCACGGCGTGCAGTGCTTC
GCCCGCTACCCCGACCACATGAAGCAGCACGACTTCTTCAAGTCCGCCATGCCCGAAGGCTACGTCCAGG
AGCGCACCATCTTCTTCAAGGACGACGGCACCTACAAGACCCGCGCCGAGGTGAAGTTCGAGGGCGACAC
CCTGGTGAACCGCATCGAGCTGAAGGGCGTCGACTTCAAGGAGGACGGCAACATCCTGGGGCACAAGCTG
GAGTACAACTTCAACAGCCACAACATCTATATCATGGCCGTCAAGCAGAAGAACGGCATCAAGGTGAACT
TCAAGATCCGCCACAACGTGGAGGACGGCAGCGTGCAGCTCGCCGACCACTACCAGCAGAACACCCCCAT
CGGCGACGGCCCCGTGCTGCTGCCCGACAGCCACTACCTGAGCACCCAGTCCGTGCTGAGCAAAGACCCC
AACGAGAAGCGCGATCACATGGTCCTGCTGGAGTTCCGCACCGCCGCCGGGATCACTCTCGGCATGGACG
AGCTGTACAAGTAAACCGGTGCTCGAGGTACCGATGAATAGCTAAGGTCGAGGCCGCAGGTAAGTATCAA
GGTTACAAGACAGGTTTAAGGAGACCAATAGAAACTGGGCTTGTCGAGACAGAGAAGACTCTTGCGTTTC
TGATAGGCACCTATTGGTCTTACTGACATCCACTTTGCCTTTCTCTCCACAGGTGTCGACAATCAACCTC
TGGATTACAAAATTTGTGAAAGATTGACTGGTATTCTTAACTATGTTGCTCCTTTTACGCTATGTGGATA
CGCTGCTTTAATGCCTTTGTATCATGCTATTGCTTCCCGTATGGCTTTCATTTTCTCCTCCTTGTATAAA
TCCTGGTTGCTGTCTCTTTATGAGGAGTTGTGGCCCGTTGTCAGGCAACGTGGCGTGGTGTGCACTGTGT
TTGCTGACGCAACCCCCACTGGTTGGGGCATTGCCACCACCTGTCAGCTCCTTTCCGGGACTTTCGCTTT
CCCCCTCCCTATTGCCACGGCGGAACTCATCGCCGCCTGCCTTGCCCGCTGCTGGACAGGGGCTCGGCTG
TTGGGCACTGACAATTCCGTGGTGTTGTCGGGGAAGCTGACGTCCTTTCCATGGCTGCTCGCCTGTGTTG
CCACCTGGATTCTGCGCGGGACGTCCTTCTGCTACGTCCCTTCGGCCCTCAATCCAGCGGACCTTCCTTC
CCGCGGCCTGCTGCCGGCTCTGCGGCCTCTTCCGCGTCTTCGCCTTCGCCCTCAGACGAGTCGGATCTCC
CTTTGGGCCGCCTCCCCGCCTGGAATTCGAGCTCGGTACGATCAGCCTCGACTGTGCCTTCTAGTTGCCA
GCCATCTGTTGTTTGCCCCTCCCCCGTGCCTTCCTTGACCCTGGAAGGTGCCACTCCCACTGTCCTTTCC
TAATAAAATGAGGAAATTGCATCGCATTGTCTGAGTAGGTGTCATTCTATTCTGGGGGGTGGGGTGGGGC
AGGACAGCAAGGGGGAGGATTGGGAAGACAATAGCCCAGCTTTTGTTCCCTTTAGTGAGGGTTAATTGCG
CGCTTGGCGTAATCATGGTCATAGCTGTTTCCTGTGTGAAATTGTTATCCGCTAATTCACTCCTCAGGTG
CAGGCTGCCTATCAGAAGGTGGTGGCTGGTGTGGCCAATGCCCTGGCTCACAAATACCACTGAGATCTTT
TTCCCTCTGCCAAAAATTATGGGGACATCATGAAGCCCCTTGAGCATCTGACTTCTGGCTAATAAAGGAA
ATTTATTTTCATTGCAATAGTGTGTTGGAATTTTTTGTGTCTCTCACTCGGAAGGACATATGGGAGGGCA
AATCATTTAAAACATCAGAATGAGTATTTGGTTTAGAGTTTGGCAACATATGCCCATATGCTGGCTGCCA
TGAACAAAGGTTGGCTATAAAGAGGTCATCAGTATATGAAACAGCCCCCTGCTGTCCATTCCTTATTCCA
TAGAAAAGCCTTGACTTGAGGTTAGATTTTTTTTATATTTTGTTTTGTGTTATTTTTTTCTTTAACATCC
CTAAAATTTTCCTTACATGTTTTACTAGCCAGATTTTTCCTCCTCTCCTGACTACTCCCAGTCATAGCTG
TCCCTCTTCTCTTATGGAGATCGGCCGGCCGCCGGCGTCGACGCGCGCGGCCGCGGCGCGCCGTTGCTGG
CGTTTTTCCATAGGCTCCGCCCCCCTGACGAGCATCACAAAAATCGACGCTCAAGTCAGAGGTGGCGAAA
CCCGACAGGACTATAAAGATACCAGGCGTTTCCCCCTGGAAGCTCCCTCGTGCGCTCTCCTGTTCCGACC
CTGCCGCTTACCGGATACCTGTCCGCCTTTCTCCCTTCGGGAAGCGTGGCGCTTTCTCATAGCTCACGCT
GTAGGTATCTCAGTTCGGTGTAGGTCGTTCGCTCCAAGCTGGGCTGTGTGCACGAACCCCCCGTTCAGCC
CGACCGCTGCGCCTTATCCGGTAACTATCGTCTTGAGTCCAACCCGGTAAGACACGACTTATCGCCACTG
GCAGCAGCCACTGGTAACAGGATTAGCAGAGCGAGGTATGTAGGCGGTGCTACAGAGTTCTTGAAGTGGT
GGCCTAACTACGGCTACACTAGAAGAACAGTATTTGGTATCTGCGCTCTGCTGAAGCCAGTTACCTTCGG
AAAAAGAGTTGGTAGCTCTTGATCCGGCAAACAAACCACCGCTGGTAGCGGTGGTTTTTTTGTTTGCAAG
CAGCAGATTACGCGCAGAAAAAAAGGATCTCAAGAAGATCCTTTGATCTTTTCTACGGGGTCTGACGCTC
AGTGGAACGAAAACTCACGTTAAGGGATTTTGGTCATGAGATTATCAAAAAGGATCTTCACCTAGATCCT
TTTAAATTAAAAATGAAGTTTTAAATCAATCTAAAGTATATATGAGTAAACTTGGTCTGACAGTTACCAA
TGCTTAATCAGTGAGGCACCTATCTCAGCGATCTGTCTATTTCGTTCATCCATAGTTGCCTGACTCCCCG
TCGTGTAGATAACTACGATACGGGAGGGCTTACCATCTGGCCCCAGTGCTGCAATGATACCGCGAGACCC
ACGCTCACCGGCTCCAGATTTATCAGCAATAAACCAGCCAGCCGGAAGGGCCGAGCGCAGAAGTGGTCCT
GCAACTTTATCCGCCTCCATCCAGTCTATTAATTGTTGCCGGGAAGCTAGAGTAAGTAGTTCGCCAGTTA
ATAGTTTGCGCAACGTTGTTGCCATTGCTACAGGCATCGTGGTGTCACGCTCGTCGTTTGGTATGGCTTC
ATTCAGCTCCGGTTCCCAACGATCAAGGCGAGTTACATGATCCCCCATGTTGTGCAAAAAAGCGGTTAGC
TCCTTCGGTCCTCCGATCGTTGTCAGAAGTAAGTTGGCCGCAGTGTTATCACTCATGGTTATGGCAGCAC
TGCATAATTCTCTTACTGTCATGCCATCCGTAAGATGCTTTTCTGTGACTGGTGAGTACTCAACCAAGTC
ATTCTGAGAATAGTGTATGCGGCGACCGAGTTGCTCTTGCCCGGCGTCAATACGGGATAATACCGCGCCA
CATAGCAGAACTTTAAAAGTGCTCATCATTGGAAAACGTTCTTCGGGGCGAAAACTCTCAAGGATCTTAC
CGCTGTTGAGATCCAGTTCGATGTAACCCACTCGTGCACCCAACTGATCTTCAGCATCTTTTACTTTCAC
CAGCGTTTCTGGGTGAGCAAAAACAGGAAGGCAAAATGCCGCAAAAAAGGGAATAAGGGCGACACGGAAA
TGTTGAATACTCATACTCTTCCTTTTTCAATATTATTGAAGCATTTATCAGGGTTATTGTCTCATGAGCG
GATACATATTTGAATGTATTTAGAAAAATAAACAAATAGGGGTTCCGCGCACATTTCCCCGAAAAGTGCC
ACCTGACGTCTAAGAAACCATTATTATCATGACATTAACCTATAAAAATAGGCGTATCACGAGGCCCTTT
CGTCTACGCGCGCGCCGGCGGCGCGCCGTCGACGGCCGGCCGCGGCCGC
Features (pLannotate 1.2.2; 16 found; start..end, strand, type, name):
    155..532     +  enhancer       CMV enhancer: human cytomegalovirus immediate early enhancer
    534..733     +  promoter       CMV promoter: human cytomegalovirus (CMV) immediate early promoter
    872..1004    +  intron         chimeric intron: chimera between introns from human β-globin and immunoglobulin heavy chain genes
   1028..1093    +  CDS            mClover1.5 (fragment): mClover1.5 is a fluorescent protein published in 2016, derived from Aequorea victoria. It is reported to be a monomer.
   1228..1814    +  misc_feature   IRES2: internal ribosome entry site (IRES) of the encephalomyocarditis virus (EMCV)
   1815..2534    +  CDS            EBFP2: enhanced blue variant of GFP (Ai et al., 2007) mammalian codon-optimized
   2580..2712    +  intron         chimeric intron: chimera between introns from human β-globin and immunoglobulin heavy chain genes
   2721..3309    +  misc_feature   WPRE: woodchuck hepatitis virus posttranscriptional regulatory element
   3313..3329    +  misc_feature   MCS (fragment): pUC18/19 multiple cloning site
   3342..3453    +  polyA_signal   bGH poly(A) signal: bovine growth hormone polyadenylation signal
   3549..3567    -  promoter       T3 promoter: promoter for bacteriophage T3 RNA polymerase
   3626..3700    +  CDS            HBB (fragment): HBB_PONPY - Experimental evidence at transcript level: Swiss-Prot protein existence level 2. Involved in oxygen transport from the lung to the various peripheral tissues. From Pongo pygmaeus (Bornean orangutan).
   3771..3826    +  polyA_signal   β-globin poly(A) signal: rabbit β-globin polyadenylation signal (Gil and Proudfoot, 1987)
   4205..4793    -  rep_origin     ori: high-copy-number ColE1/pMB1/pBR322/pUC origin of replication
   4964..5824    -  CDS            AmpR: β-lactamase; bla; confers resistance to ampicillin, carbenicillin, and related antibiotics
   5825..5929    -  promoter       AmpR promoter: bla
