[The description below was written by a language model from this plasmid's Addgene catalogue record and pLannotate feature annotations shown in this document.]
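Description:
pRDAX-129 N-Tag GFP[2] L32 {Esp3I(2x)} EBPF2 is a custom-built, high-copy mammalian expression plasmid of about 6.1 kb. It is intended as an acceptor vector for protein–protein interaction assays based on bimolecular or trimolecular fluorescence complementation (BiFC/TriFC). It is propagated in E. coli through a ColE1/pUC-type origin and selected with ampicillin via the bla (AmpR) gene and its own promoter.

The expression unit is driven by the human CMV immediate-early enhancer and promoter, followed by a chimeric β-globin/immunoglobulin intron, a standard element for improving transcript processing and expression. Immediately downstream lies a very short coding segment of 66 nt, annotated as a fragment of an Aequorea-derived GFP variant (mClover-like). This matches the "GFP[2]" split-GFP piece named in the title. The name suggests that this fragment serves as an N-terminal tag, joined through a linker ("L32") to a pair of Esp3I sites into which a protein of interest would be cloned by Type IIS restriction. The linker and Esp3I sites are not annotated in the feature table, and the catalogue lists the cloning sites as unknown. The record gives mouse as the insert species, although the GFP fragment is annotated as jellyfish-derived.

After the cloning region, an EMCV IRES directs translation of EBFP2 from the same transcript, giving a blue fluorescent marker for transfected cells that is independent of the complementation signal. A second chimeric intron, a WPRE and the bovine growth hormone polyadenylation signal complete the cassette. Further downstream are a T3 promoter, a β-globin coding fragment and a rabbit β-globin poly(A) signal. When a partner protein carrying the complementary GFP fragment(s) interacts with the tagged protein, reconstituted green fluorescence reports the association.
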