Addgene plasmid #129881: pRDAX-129 N-Tag GFP[2] L32 {Esp3I(2x)} EBPF2
Purpose: PPI (BiFC/TriFC) assay vector
Depositing lab: Gary Lewin. Depositing organization: Max-Delbrueck-Centrum fuer Molekulare Medizin (MDC).
Backbone
  Vector backbone: custom built
  Vector type: Mammalian Expression
Growth in bacteria
  Bacterial resistance: Ampicillin, 100 μg/mL
  Growth temperature: 37°C
  Growth strain: DH5alpha
  Copy number: High Copy
Gene/Insert
  Gene/Insert name: GFP
  Species: M. musculus (mouse)
  Cloning method: Restriction Enzyme; 5′ cloning site unknown (unknown if destroyed); 3′ cloning site unknown (unknown if destroyed)
Terms and licenses: Academic/Nonprofit Terms; Industry Terms: Not Available to Industry
How to cite: pRDAX-129 N-Tag GFP[2] L32 {Esp3I(2x)} EBPF2 was a gift from Gary Lewin (Addgene plasmid # 129881 ; http://n2t.net/addgene:129881 ; RRID:Addgene_129881)
